>Addgene plasmid #158389 | UAS-Ceru-10unit | addgene full sequence | sequence record 323835 | Addgene NGS Result
GGTACTTACACTAGTTCGGTTGAACCGTAGGTTTGTCTGGTCAACCACCGCGTACTCAGTGGTGTACGGT
ACAAACCACCTAGACACCTGCTACGTACTGTCGTAGGTTTGTCTGGTCAACCACCGCGACCTCAGTGGTG
TACGGTACAAACCACCTCAGAAGGTGGTTTGTACCGTACACCACTGAGGTCGCGGTGGTTGACCAGACAA
ACCTACGGTAGATTATCCCTAGAAAATGAGAGTTTGGATGTAGTGTCCTAGTGAGACTGGCCCTCATTTT
GTTGTGGTGGTCTTAGGCTGGGACAACACCCTAGTGTTTGTCCCTCGAGCAAAGCCCTCTATCCATGATG
TACTGCACTATAGCACACCTTCCTAGTTACTGGGGATGCTTGTAATCCACCAGCTCCCGACTACTTTTAG
GGAAGAGCACTAGTGGGCCTACCTCTTTGGAGATGTACCACCACGTCTTTTGCAAGAGCCCCAGACTGGC
CTTTGTTTCTATGGTCGGGATGGAACTGCGGCAGTCATATTCTTTGCTTAGACAGCCCCTTAGCTCTGCA
GCTGAAATTTATCCAGTGGTGAATTCAGAGTGGGCAGAGGCTGCCAGATGCTCCCTAGGTAGCTTGGGCA
AGTATTGCTTCTGTGTGCAATCTGTTAATGGTCAGAGAGTTCTGCAGCTATAATGTGCTTGTGAACTCAA
TCTCCCTCTGGAGAGCATCCCGAACCGTAGGCTTGTCGACGACGGCGACCTCCGTCGTCAGGATCATACC
TAGACACCTCAGACGTACTGTCGTAGGTTTGTCTGGTCAACCACCGCGCACTCAGTGGTGGTTGACCAGA
CAAACCTACGGTAGGGACTTGGTGTGCTACATTGGTGAATGGGTGCACACAAGCTCTTGGGCTGAGGTTT
AGACTAATCTGTCTAGTTCTGGGCACAGTGTATGTATCATTGGACCACCTCCTTAGTGGACTGGTCAATA
TGAGCCATTCATAGCTAGCGCTGCCCCATGACACTGGCTGCAGCTTAACGGGCTCTCTAAGAAGGGTGAA
CCAAAATTTCAGAACTGAGAGAGTTGGGGAGGAGGTTAATTAGAGTGAGGCAGTAGTTGGCCACACATGG
CAGCGTAGCAAGCAGATTGAGGAATTTGGAATGGTTGCTGTAAGGACCTAAAAGGTGTGCACTAAGCTAG
TGCCATGACAGTTGCAGAGCTAGCTAGTTATGGGACCAGCCTCAATTCTGGAGAGCACTAGGGTTTGAAA
AGAACTGTTATCATGCAGACGCTATTAGGATGAGGGCCACGGTGGCTGATAGAGGATAGTTAATCTCCCC
TCTGCCATTTAGTCCAGTCCACATGAACCGTAGGCTTGTCGACGACGGCGCACTCCGTCGTCAGGATCAT
ACCTAGACACCTGTAGCGTACTGTCGTAGGTTTGTCTGGTCAACCACCGCGCCCTCAGTGGTGTACGGTA
CAAACCACCTCAGAAGGTGGTTTGTACCGTACACCACTGAGGGCGCGGTGGTTGACCAGACAAACCTACG
GTAGGGATAATGTCCCCAGTGGCCTCTTTCACACTTCTGAACTAGAACTATGCAGAGTAGCGGGACTTGT
GGAGAAGCCATGGGTGGTGTTTACTCTTTGGGGCCATCAAGACATGGTCTGGTGCCATGTGAGAAAGGCA
GCCTTTACAGAGTTCACTTATGCCCCTATGGCAATTGGGAGGTAGGGCTGGTTGACTTTGCTTGGGCCTT
GTCTACTAGGGAACCTCACAAGGTGACTATACGCCACTGGCAGCATATAAAGAGGTGGGCCGAGTACGCT
GAGCTGCTGAATTGCTGGAATGACACTAGTGGCATTGCCACATATTCCAAGCCAGAGCAGAGAGGAAATG
TGTGGTATGAATCTACTAAGTTGCTGATCTGGGTGACTGACCTAGTCTCCTTGGGGACTAGCAAAAGATG
CACCCACTGCTAGCCTCTTTAAGAGAATGCGGTACTACAAACAATATGGCTGAGTCACCATTCACTCTGT
CAGCAAGTGGGCTTGAACCGTAGGCTTGTCGACGACGGCGCCCTCCGTCGTCAGGATCATACCTAGACAC
CTGGTTCGTACTGTCGTAGGTTTGTCTGGTCAACCACCGCGCTCTCAGTGGTGTACGGTACAAACCACCT
CAGAAGGTGGTTTGTACCGTACACCACTGAGAGCGCGGTGGTTGACCAGACAAACCTACGGTAGTGTCAG
ACAAGGGAAGTCCCAGAGGGTCGGGTTGGGCTAGTGACAAACCTCTGATCCTTTGGCCCCACAGCCATCT
CCCATGCATAGCTAGTTTGAGTAAAGTCACGAATAAGCACTTGTCACCCCTTACTGGTAGGCTGGTTGAT
AGCTTGACCTACCATTGGGGCCCTAGAATCTCTGAAAGGTCTAGGGCTCCATGGTTTGAGTACTCTTGGA
GGTCTGCTATAAAACAATCGACGTCAAGCAACACCCCAGCCTAATTCCTATAGGGGCAGTCTCTCCGTTG
AGTAGTAACTGGGGTGCTCTGATAGCTAACTGTAGTGGTGTCCTCCCTTTCCAAGAAAAGGTATGAGTTG
TCCCTTGGCTTTGGGTTATTCCCCTAATTGGCACATTCTATGTCTGGGAGGGCCTAGGTAGGGAAGATTG
CCCAATGCAGAGTATGGCAAATGGGAACATAGAGTCCACATTGACCTATGTTTCTACCACTTAACCAGAT
GCCCGAACCGTAGGCTTGTCGACGACGGCGCTCTCCGTCGTCAGGATCATACCTAGACACCTTTGGCGTA
CTGTCGTAGGTTTGTCTGGTCAACCACCGCGTCCTCAGTGGTGTACGGTACAAACCACCTCAGAAGGTGG
TTTGTACCGTACACCACTGAGGACGCGGTGGTTGACCAGACAAACCTACGGTAGCATGTCAAAGCCTCTG
TGAGCAGAAGCCTTAAGGCGGGCTCCCCATAGAGGGTGCAACATCCAGCTTATGGACAGAATATGCTCAC
TATTACATGTAGGCCCCATCGCAAGTCAGCCCAGATGCATGATATGCATTCAGCAATAGCATGGAGGCTT
GTCCTTAGGTGCCCAATGGTGGGGACGGTGTCCATGAGTAGAATCCAGTGCAAGGTTGAACTGCATGCAA
TGGATAGCAAAAGGCATCCCCAAGGGAGGCTATCGGGGTTAAGGGCACTCACTCTATAGTTACTAGACAC
TGTGAGATGGATGGTGATCTGTCTGCTGTATCTGGATAAGTACCTCTGCAATCGCAAGTGGAGGGTTGGA
GGATGTTGTGAGGTCCAAGATGGAAGGGTCAAATAGGCATATTGGTCACAGCACTTAACCTTGTGCTGTC
ATCAGATGGTGCAGTGATATCAGTCTATGTGGGAACAGCATACTGGCTCAGCTACCTCCTTCTCGAACCG
TAGGCTTGTCGACGACGGCGTCCTCCGTCGTCAGGATCATACCTAGACACCTGAGTCGTACTGTCGTAGG
TGTGTAGGACTACACAGCTTTTGGGAAAGATTGGAGGGGAAGCTTCAAGTTATGGATCTTATCTTCCGCT
CTTAGAACTCTACACTGATGTAGGTGGGCCCTAGAGAAGCAGTTGCATGCCTCTAAGGGCTGATATGGCA
AATGCCTATGGGCAGCAACAGAGTCACATGCTTCCTCCTAGTAAGATCCTTTAGGCACCAAGGCAATAGC
AGTGAGCACATCTGGTGATTAGCACATCCAAGGCATCCTACTTGTGGGACTGACCTACTCATGAGATGGG
ATGGGGAACCAGTTCTCAAATGGGCCCTTCTGCAAGTGCTATCTTGTGCTGCCACTTGGATGAGATCACA
GATGGGCTGCAAGGAACCTCTAGTCAAATGCGGCCATTCATGCTGCATGCGAGGTCAATTTCTACAACCT
ACTAAATTTGAGGCTCGGGCTTCCGTGGCAACCTACAAGTCACTGAGCTGAGTGGGTCATTCCTAGAAGC
CTCAGTATGGAACCGTAGGCTTGTCGACGACGGCGTTCTCCGTCGTCAGGATCATACCTAGACACCTGAA
CAGGTCTGTGCCTTCTAGTTGCCAGCCATCTGTTGTTTGCCCCTCCCCCGTGCCTTCCTTGACCCTGGAA
GGTGCCACTCCCACTGTCCTTTCCTAATAAAATGAGGAAATTGCATCGCATTGTCTGAGTAGGTGTCATT
CTATTCTGGGGGGTGGGGTGGGGCAGGACAGCAAGGGGGAGGATTGGGAAGAGAATAGCAGGCATGCTGG
GGATGCGGTGGGCTCTATGGTACGAGACACCTATGCGATTGTATGGAGCGTCTGGATAGATGGGGTTGCC
TTTAGTGAGGGTTAATTCCTAGAGGATCTTTGTGAAGGAACCTTACTTCTGTGGTGTGACATAATTGGAC
AAACTACCTACAGAGATTTAAAGCTCTAAGGTAAATATAAAATTTTTAAGTGTATAATGTGTTAAACTAC
TGATTCTAATTGTTTGTGTATTTTAGATTCCAACCTATGGAACTGATGAATGGGAGCAGTGGTGGAATGC
CTTTAATGAGGAAAACCTGTTTTGCTCAGAAGAAATGCCATCTAGTGATGATGAGGCTACTGCTGACTCT
CAACATTCTACTCCTCCAAAAAAGAAGAGAAAGGTAGAAGACCCCAAGGACTTTCCTTCAGAATTGCTAA
GTTTTTTGAGTCATGCTGTGTTTAGTAATAGAACTCTTGCTTGCTTTGCTATTTACACCACAAAGGAAAA
AGCTGCACTGCTATACAAGAAAATTATGGAAAAATATTTGATGTATAGTGCCTTGACTAGAGATCATAAT
CAGCCATACCACATTTGTAGAGGTTTTACTTGCTTTAAAAAACCTCCCACACCTCCCCCTGAACCTGAAA
CATAAAATGAATGCAATTGTTGTTGTTAACTTGTTTATTGCAGCTTATAATGGTTACAAATAAAGCAATA
GCATCACAAATTTCACAAATAAAGCATTTTTTTCACTGCATTCTAGTTGTGGTTTGTCCAAACTCATCAA
TGTATCTTATCATGTCTGGATCGATCTGGCCGGCCGTTTAAACGAATTCTTGAAGACGAAAGGGCCTCGT
GATACGCCTATTTTTATAGGTTAATGTCATGATAATAATGGTTTCTTAGACTCAGGTGGCACTTTTCGGG
GAAATGTGCGCGGAACCCCTATTTGTTTATTTTTCTAAATACATTCAAATATGTATCCGCTCATGAGACA
ATAACCCTGATAAATGCTTCAATAATATTGAAAAAGGAAGAGTATGAGTATTCAACATTTCCGTGTCGCC
CTTATTCCCTTTTTTGCGGCATTTTGCCTTCCTGTTTTTGCTCACCCAGAAACGCTGGTGAAAGTAAAAG
ATGCTGAAGATCAGTTGGGTGCACGAGTGGGTTACATCGAACTGGATCTCAACAGCGGTAAGATCCTTGA
GAGTTTTCGCCCCGAAGAACGTTTTCCAATGATGAGCACTTTTAAAGTTCTGCTATGTGGCGCGGTATTA
TCCCGTATTGACGCCGGGCAAGAGCAACTCGGTCGCCGCATACACTATTCTCAGAATGACTTGGTTGAGT
ACTCACCAGTCACAGAAAAGCATCTTACGGATGGCATGACAGTAAGAGAATTATGCAGTGCTGCCATAAC
CATGAGTGATAACACTGCGGCCAACTTACTTCTGACAACGATCGGAGGACCGAAGGAGCTAACCGCTTTT
TTGCACAACATGGGGGATCATGTAACTCGCCTTGATCGTTGGGAACCGGAGCTGAATGAAGCCATACCAA
ACGACGAGCGTGACACCACGATGCCTGTAGCAATGGCAACAACGTTGCGCAAACTATTAACTGGCGAACT
ACTTACTCTAGCTTCCCGGCAACAATTAATAGACTGGATGGAGGCGGATAAAGTTGCAGGACCACTTCTG
CGCTCGGCCCTTCCGGCTGGCTGGTTTATTGCTGATAAATCTGGAGCCGGTGAGCGTGGGTCTCGCGGTA
TCATTGCAGCACTGGGGCCAGATGGTAAGCCCTCCCGTATCGTAGTTATCTACACGACGGGGAGTCAGGC
AACTATGGATGAACGAAATAGACAGATCGCTGAGATAGGTGCCTCACTGATTAAGCATTGGTAACTGTCA
GACCAAGTTTACTCATATATACTTTAGATTGATTTAAAACTTCATTTTTAATTTAAAAGGATCTAGGTGA
AGATCCTTTTTGATAATCTCATGACCAAAATCCCTTAACGTGAGTTTTCGTTCCACTGAGCGTCAGACCC
CGTAGAAAAGATCAAAGGATCTTCTTGAGATCCTTTTTTTCTGCGCGTAATCTGCTGCTTGCAAACAAAA
AAACCACCGCTACCAGCGGTGGTTTGTTTGCCGGATCAAGAGCTACCAACTCTTTTTCCGAAGGTAACTG
GCTTCAGCAGAGCGCAGATACCAAATACTGTTCTTCTAGTGTAGCCGTAGTTAGGCCACCACTTCAAGAA
CTCTGTAGCACCGCCTACATACCTCGCTCTGCTAATCCTGTTACCAGTGGCTGCTGCCAGTGGCGATAAG
TCGTGTCTTACCGGGTTGGACTCAAGACGATAGTTACCGGATAAGGCGCAGCGGTCGGGCTGAACGGGGG
GTTCGTGCACACAGCCCAGCTTGGAGCGAACGACCTACACCGAACTGAGATACCTACAGCGTGAGCTATG
AGAAAGCGCCACGCTTCCCGAAGGGAGAAAGGCGGACAGGTATCCGGTAAGCGGCAGGGTCGGAACAGGA
GAGCGCACGAGGGAGCTTCCAGGGGGAAACGCCTGGTATCTTTATAGTCCTGTCGGGTTTCGCCACCTCT
GACTTGAGCGTCGATTTTTGTGATGCTCGTCAGGGGGGCGGAGCCTATGGAAAAACGCCAGCAACGCGGC
CTTTTTACGGTTCCTGGCCTTTTGCTGGCCTTTTGCTCACATGTTACCGTCGACGATGTAGGTCACGGTC
TCGAAGCCGCGGTGCGGGTGCCAGGGCGTGCCCTTGGGCTCCCCGGGCGCGTACTCCACCTCACCCATCT
GGTCCATCATGATGAACGGGTCGAGGTGGCGGTAGTTGATCCCGGCGAACGCGCGGCGCACCGGGAAGCC
CTCGCCCTCGAAACCGCTGGGCGCGGTGGTCACGGTGAGCACGGGACGTGCGACGGCGTCGGCGGGTGCG
GATACGCGGGGCAGCGTCAGCGGGTTCTCGACGGTCACGGCGGGCATGTCGACAAGCCGAACATATGGGC
GCGCCTAGTATGTATGTAAGTTAATAAAACCCATTTTTGCGGAAAGTAGATAAAAAAAACATTTTTTTTT
TTTACTGCACTGGATATCATTGAACTTATCTGATCAGTTTTAAATTTACTTCGATCCAAGGGTATTTGAT
GTACCAGGTTCTTTCGATTACCTCTCACTCAAAATGACATTCCACTCAAAGTCAGCGCTGTTTGCCTCCT
TCTCTGTCCACAGAAATATCGCCGTCTCTTTCGCCGCTGCGTCCGCTATCTCTTTCGCCACCGTTTGTAG
CGTTACGTAGCGTCAATGTCCGCCTTCAGTTGCATTTTGTCAGCGGTTTCGTGACGAAGCTCCAAGCGGT
TTACGCCATCAATTAAACACAAAGTGCTGTGCCAAAACTCCTCTCGCTTCTTATTTTTGTTTGTTTTTTG
AGTGATTGGGGTGGTGATTGGTTTTGGGTGGGTAAGCAGGGGAAAGTGTGAAAAATCCCGGCAATGGGCC
AAGAGGATCAGGAGCTATTAATTCGCGGAGGCAGCAAACACCCATCTGCCGAGCATCTGAACAATGTGAG
TAGTACATGTGCATACATCTTAAGTTCACTTGATCTATAGGAACTGCGATTGCAACATCAAATTGTCTGC
GGCGTGAGAACTGCGACCCACAAAAATCCCAAACCGCAATTGCACAAACAAATAGTGACACGAAACAGAT
TATTCTGGTAGCTGTTCTCGCTATATAAGACAATTTTTGAGATCATATCATGATCAAGACATCTAAAGGC
ATTCATTTTCGACTATATTCTTTTTTACAAAAAATATAACAACCAGATATTTTAAGCTGATCCTAGATGC
ACAAAAAATAAATAAAAGTATAAACCTACTTCGTAGGATACTTCGGGGTACTTTTTGTTCGGGGTTAGAT
GAGCATAACGCTTGTAGTTGATATTTGAGATCCCCTATCATTGCAGGGTGACAGCGGAGCGGCTTCGCAG
AGCTGCATTAACCAGGGCTTCGGGCAGGCCAAAAACTACGGCACGCTCCGGCCACCCAGTCCGCCGGAGG
ACTCCGGTTCAGGGAGCGGCCAACTAGCCGAGAACCTCACCTATGCCTGGCACAATATGGACATCTTTGG
GGCGGTCAATCAGCCGGGCTCCGGATGGCGGCAGCTGGTCAACCGGACACGCGGACTATTCTGCAACGAG
CGACACATACCGGCGCCCAGGAAACATTTGCTCAAGAACGGTGAGTTTCTATTCGCAGTCGGCTGATCTG
TGTGAAATCTTAATAAAGGGTCCAATTACCAATTTGAAACTCAGTTTGCGGCGTGGCCTATCCGGGCGAA
CTTTTGGCCGTGATGGGCAGTTCCGGTGCCGGAAAGACGACCCTGCTGAATGCCCTTGCCTTTCGATCGC
CGCAGGGCATCCAAGTATCGCCATCCGGGATGCGACTGCTCAATGGCCAACCTGTGGACGCCAAGGAGAT
GCAGGCCAGGTGCGCCTATGTCCAGCAGGATGACCTCTTTATCGGCTCCCTAACGGCCAGGGAACACCTG
ATTTTCCAAGCCATGGTGCGGATGCCACGACATCTGACCTATCGGCAGCGAGTGGCCCGCGTGGATCAGG
TGATCCAGGAGCTTTCGCTCAGCAAATGTCAGCACACGATCATCGGTGTGCCCGGCAGGGTGAAAGGTCT
GTCCGGCGGAGAAAGGAAGCGTCTGGCATTCGCCTCCGAGGCTCTAACCGATCCGCCGCTTCTGATCTGC
GATGAGCCCACCTCCGGACTGGACTCCTTTACCGCCCACAGCGTCGTCCAGGTGCTGAAGAAGCTGTCGC
AGAAGGGCAAGACCGTCATCCTGACCATTCATCAGCCGTCTTCCGAGCTGTTTGAGCTCTTTGACAAGAT
CCTTCTGATGGCCGAGGGCAGGGTAGCTTTCTTGGGCACTCCCAGCGAAGCCGTCGACTTCTTTTCCTAG
TGAGTTCGATGTGTTTATTAAGGGTATCTAGTATTACATAACATCTCAACTCCTATCCAGCGTGGGTGCC
CAGTGTCCTACCAACTACAATCCGGCGGACTTTTACGTACAGGTGTTGGCCGTTGTGCCCGGACGGGAGA
TCGAGTCCCGTGATCGGATCGCCAAGATATGCGACAATTTTGCCATTAGCAAAGTAGCCCGGGATATGGA
GCAGTTGTTGGCCACCAAAAATCTGGAGAAGCCACTGGAGCAGCCGGAGAATGGGTACACCTACAAGGCC
ACCTGGTTCATGCAGTTCCGGGCGGTCCTGTGGCGATCCTGGCTGTCGGTGCTCAAGGAACCACTCCTCG
TAAAAGTGCGACTTATTCAGACAACGGTGAGTGGTTCCAGTGGAAACAAATGATATAACGCTTACAATTC
TTGGAAACAAATTCGCTAGATTTTAGATAGAATTGCCTGATTCCACACCCTTCTTAGTTTTTTTCAATGA
GATGTATAGTTTATAGTTTTGCAGAAGATAAATAAATTTCATTTAACTCGCGAATATTAATGAGATGCGA
GTAACATTTTAATTTGCAGATGGTTGCCATCTTGATTGGCCTCATCTTTTTGGGCCAACAACTCACGCAA
GTGGGTGTGATGAATATCAACGGAGCCATCTTCCTCTTCCTGACCAACATGACCTTTCAAAACGTCTTTG
CCACGATAAATGTAAGTCATGTTTAGAATACATTTGCATTTCAATAATTTACTAACTTTCTAATGAATCG
ATTCGATTTAGGTGTTCACCTCAGAGCTGCCAGTTTTTATGAGGGAGGCCCGAAGTCGACTTTATCGCTG
TGACACATACTTTCTGGGCAAAACGATTGCCGAATTGCCGCTTTTTCTCACAGTGCCACTGGTCTTCACG
GCGATTGCCTATCCGATGATCGGACTGCGGGCCGGAGTGCTGCACTTCTTCAACTGCCTGGCGCTGGTCA
CTCTGGTGGCCAATGTGTCAACGTCCTTCGGATATCTAATATCCTGCGCCAGCTCCTCGACCTCGATGGC
GCTGTCTGTGGGTCCGCCGGTTATCATACCATTCCTGCTCTTTGGCGGCTTCTTCTTGAACTCGGGCTCG
GTGCCAGTATACCTCAAATGGTTGTCGTACCTCTCATGGTTCCGTTACGCCAACGAGGGTCTGCTGATTA
ACCAATGGGCGGACGTGGAGCCGGGCGAAATTAGCTGCACATCGTCGAACACCACGTGCCCCAGTTCGGG
CAAGGTCATCCTGGAGACGCTTAACTTCTCCGCCGCCGATCTGCCGCTGGACTACGTGGGTCTGGCCATT
CTCATCGTGAGCTTCCGGGTGCTCGCATATCTGGCTCTAAGACTTCGGGCCCGACGCAAGGAGTAGCCGA
CATATATCCGAAATAACTGCTTGTTTTTTTTTTTTACCATTATTACCATCGTGTTTACTGTTTATTGCCC
CCTCAAAAAGCTAATGTAATTATATTTGTGCCAATAAAAACAAGATATGACCTATAGAATACAAGTATTT
CCCCTTCGAACATCCCCACAAGTAGACTTTGGATTTGTCTTCTAACCAAAAGACTTACACACCTGCATAC
CTTACATCAAAAACTCGTTTATCGCTACATAAAACACCGGGATATATTTTTTATATACATACTTTTCAAA
TCGCGCGCCCTCTTCATAATTCACCTCCACCACACCACGTTTCGTAGTTGCTCTTTCGCTGTCTCCCACC
CGCTCTCCGCAACACATTCACCTTTTGTTCGACGACCTTGGAGCGACTGTCGTTAGTTCCGCGCGATTCG
GTTCGCTCAAATGGTTCCGAGTGGTTCATTTCGTCTCAATAGAAATTAGTAATAAATATTTGTATGTACA
ATTTATTTGCTCCAATATATTTGTATATATTTCCCTCACAGCTATATTTATTCTAATTTAATATTATGAC
TTTTTAAGGTAATTTTTTGTGACCTGTTCGGAGTGATTAGCGTTACAATTTGAACTGAAAGTGACATCCA
GTGTTTGTTCCTTGTGTAGATGCATCTCAAAAAAATGGTGGGCATAATAGTGTTGTTTATATATATCAAA
AATAACAACTATAATAATAAGAATACATTTAATTTAGAAAATGCTTGGATTTCACTGGAACTAGGGCGCG
CCTCCGGAACATAATGGTGCAGGGCGCTGACTTCCGCGTTTCCAGACTTTACGAAACACGGAAACCGAAG
ACCATTCATGTTGTTGCTCAGGTCGCAGACGTTTTGCAGCAGCAGTCGCTTCACGTTCGCTCGCGTATCG
GTGATTCATTCTGCTAACCAGTAAGGCAACCCCGCCAGCCTAGCCGGGTCCTCAACGACAGGAGCACGAT
CATGCGCACCCGTGGCCAGGGCCGCAAGCTTGCATGCCTGCAGGTCGGAGTACTGTCCTCCGAGCGGAGT
ACTGTCCTCCGAGCGGAGTACTGTCCTCCGAGCGGAGTACTGTCCTCCGAGCGGAGTACTGTCCTCCGAG
CGGAGACTCTAGCCCTAGCGACGTCGAGCGCCGGAGTATAAATAGAGGCGCTTCGTCTACGGAGCGACAA
TTCAATTCAAACAAGCAAAGTGAACACGTCGCTAAGCGAAAGCTAAGCAAATAAACAAGCGCAGCTGAAC
AAGCTAAACAATCTGCAGTAAAGTGCAAGTTAAAGTGAATCAATTAAAAGTAACCAGCAACCAAGTAAAT
CAACTGCAACTACTGAAATCTGCCAAGAAGTAATTATTGAATACAAGAAGAGAACTCTGAATAGATCTAA
AAGGTAGGTTCAACCACTGATGCCTAGGCACACCGAAACGACTAACCCTAATTCTTATCCTTTACTTCAG
GCGGCCGCGGCTCGAAGCCAATTAACCCTCACTAAAGGCCAACCCCATTGCTTGACAGCCTCCATACGCT
ACCGGTCGCCACCATGGTGAGCAAGGGCGAGGAGCTGTTCACCGGGGTGGTGCCCATCCTGGTCGAGCTG
GACGGCGACGTAAACGGCCACAAGTTCAGCGTGTCCGGCGAGGGCGAGGGCGATGCCACCTACGGCAAGC
TGACCCTGAAGTTCATCTGCACCACCGGCAAGCTGCCCGTGCCCTGGCCCACCCTCGTGACCACCCTGAC
CTGGGGCGTGCAGTGCTTCGCCCGCTACCCCGACCACATGAAGCAGCACGACTTCTTCAAGTCCGCCATG
CCCGAAGGCTACGTCCAGGAGCGCACCATCTTCTTCAAGGACGACGGCAACTACAAGACCCGCGCCGAGG
TGAAGTTCGAGGGCGACACCCTGGTGAACCGCATCGAGCTGAAGGGCATCGACTTCAAGGAGGACGGCAA
CATCCTGGGGCACAAGCTGGAGTACAACGCCATCAGCGACAACGTCTATATCACCGCCGACAAGCAGAAG
AACGGCATCAAGGCCAACTTCAAGATCCGCCACAACATCGAGGACGGCAGCGTGCAGCTCGCCGACCACT
ACCAGCAGAACACCCCCATCGGCGACGGCCCCGTGCTGCTGCCCGACAACCACTACCTGAGCACCCAGTC
CAAGCTGAGCAAAGACCCCAACGAGAAGCGCGATCACATGGTCCTGCTGGAGTTCGTGACCGCCGCCGGG
ATCACTCTCGGCATGGACGAGCTGTACAAGTGAACCTGTAGCGTACTGTCGTAGGCTTGTCGACGACGGC
GATCTCCGTCGTCAGGATCATACCTGTAGTCTTAAGGTCCTTTATGAGGCTTGCCCACGTGCTCAAGTCC
ATCAAGAAAGGGACCTCGCACTAGGCCCACTAATTACTGATGCTTAAGTTCACCTCATCTTGAGCTGCTC
TAATGCCCAGATTTGAGATGAAGCTCAGTGGATAGTGCCAACTCCACTGGCCAACCTAACCTAGCTTGGA
GGTGGCAAAAGATAAGGTTGGCTGTTTAGCCTCTGTACTCCACCTCAGCGAGCTCTGGATGACCATTTAC
TGGGCTACCGACACTTTAGGAGGGACCTAAATAAGGTCTGTGATGTTTCACTTTGGTGGGAGGACCAGCA
GTGCCCAACTGGCTACCTTCCTCAAATCACACTGTGGTCATGCATCCTTTGGCCACCTTAATTGGGAGAT
GCACTACTCAACAACCGTCCTACTCCTAATAGGAGTGGGGTGTGACAAGTTTAGACTGCCTCTAACCTCT
TGGTTTCAATTGAGGGGCACATCTAAAGTGCAGTTCTTGGAACCGTAGGTTTGTCTGGTCAACCACCGCG
ATCTCAGTGGTGTACGGTACAAACCACCTAGACACCTGGTTCGTACTGTCGTAGGCTTGTCGACGACGGC
GCGCTCCGTCGTCAGGATCATACCTGTAGTATTCAACTATGACTGATGGGGTCCCAAACTCCTTATGCTT
TCCCATCCAAGCATATGGAGGGGAGCAGATAGTAATACTTCCTACGCAGTTGGCCCTATGGAAGCCTAAA
ACTATGTCTTAGCTGCCTACAGCTCTTATGACCCACTGGTAGATGAGGGCATCACTGACGTGACCTAGGT
GTGTTATAAGGATTTCCCTAGAGTAGGGTCTGACTGCTAATGCAGTGAGAGTGGTGTTCCCACATGCCAC
ATCCTTATAGGGTGGCAGCAGCTCTTGTGTGATGTACACTTGGCACTTAAAGTGCTATGGACAATGGCAC
CTCAAGGACAGCTTGCGACCCACAACATTCTAACCACTGGGCACCCAGTGCCAAAGAGCAATGGGGCTGA
CATAGCAGACTTTAGCTCAACTAGCGGATGTGGCCTAGTAACACTATGGCTCCATGGGATAACAAGAATG
TATCCCTAGAGGCCCTAAATCACCATACCACGCCCTCTTGAACCGTAGGTTTGTCTGGTCAACCACCGCG
CGCTCAGTGGTGTACGGTACAAACCACCTAGACACCTTTGGCGTACTGTCGTAGGCTTGTCGACGACGGC
GGCCTCCGTCGTCAGGATCATACCTGTAGGAATTACAACAGTTGAGCTGTGTAGCACTGGGAATATAGGG
AGACAAGAGGTGGCCCCTCCCTCTGAGGATAACAGTTGGTATGCATGTTTGATCTGGGTGTCCTACATGG
GCTCATAGAGTCTCCAATGACCCCAACGTGTATGCTGAAGGGAGCAGTATATGTTGGAAGCGGTATTCGT
GAGGTAGGTGTTGTGGACGAAACCCTTGTGCCAGAGGTAGTTCAGTCTATGCATTGTCAGCCATCATGGT
GATGGGTGTAGCACATAGTCTAAGCTGTTAAGTATCTCTGCTGAGAGGAGGAAGTGGCTAGATTGTGTGA
TGACCTTTTGGGCCTCAATCATGTGTAGCTGGGTTAAGCAGTGACAAGCTGACAATTGATTGGAACACCT
TTAGCTCTTCCACCTAGCTACTCTGGAGGCTCAGCTCTCTGTAATTGCTCCCCTTTCCACAGATATTGCT
GAAGGGGTTATACAAGGATCATTGAGGGCCAATGGGTGCGAACCGTAGGTTTGTCTGGTCAACCACCGCG
GCCTCAGTGGTGTACGGTACAAACCACCTAGACACCTGAGTCGTACTGTCGTAGGCTTGTCGACGACGGC
GTACTCCGTCGTCAGGATCATACCTGTAGGTACCTTCAAGGAGTAGGGAAGGCATTATTTGGGACCCTAA
AGCCCCATGAACCATTGTACTTTGTTCAGAAATTGGAGCTCAAACAATGAGCTCTGGCCTCAGTGGCCTA
CATGCTGACGTGGTGGCCGACCCAGATGTGGGGATTAACTAATGGGCGGCTATTTCACATGTAGGACGCC
TAATCAAGGCTATGAACACATGGTGTCAAACTCCCAATGAAACAGCAGTGCCACAGCTGGTCTGCTCATC
AGTAGACATGGTGAAGTGCCTTATGAAGGGTGCAAGGAGTTGTGTCAGAATGGAACTGCTCTCTCTATGT
TTGGACTCAGAATGGAGTAATCCACAGTTGCTATGTGGGGTGGAACATTCCCAAGAGATCTTGCCAACAT
CCACCTTTAGCACATGAGGAGAGTCCCATCTGGGCCTTTGAGCTTGAGGCAGAGGTTGTTTGCAGAGTCT
GGACTACTTGATTTGGAA
Features (pLannotate 1.2.2; 20 found; start..end, strand, type, name):
   4066..4177    +  polyA_signal   bGH poly(A) signal: bovine growth hormone polyadenylation signal
   4339..4357    -  promoter       T3 promoter: promoter for bacteriophage T3 RNA polymerase
   4365..4439    +  CDS            small t antigen (fragment): SV40 (simian virus 40) small t antigen
   4441..4506    +  intron         small t intron: SV40 (simian virus 40) small t antigen intron
   4636..4656    +  CDS            SV40 NLS: nuclear localization signal of SV40 (simian virus 40) large T antigen
   4663..4797    +  CDS            LT_POVHA (fragment): Protein inferred from homology: Swiss-Prot protein existence level 3. Isoform large T antigen is a key early protein essential for both driving viral replication and inducing cellular transformation. Plays a role in viral genome replication by driving entry of quiescent cells into the cell cycle and by autoregulating the synthesis of viral early mRNA. Displays highly oncogenic activities by corrupting the host cellular checkpoint mechanisms that guard cell division and the transcription, replication, and repair of DNA. Participates in the modulation of cellular gene expression preceeding viral
   4822..4905    +  CDS            large T antigen (fragment): large T antigen from SV40 (simian virus 40)
   4928..5062    +  polyA_signal   SV40 poly(A) signal: SV40 polyadenylation signal
   5189..5293    +  promoter       AmpR promoter: bla
   5294..6154    +  CDS            AmpR: β-lactamase; bla; confers resistance to ampicillin, carbenicillin, and related antibiotics
   6325..6913    +  rep_origin     ori: high-copy-number ColE1/pMB1/pBR322/pUC origin of replication
   7000..7069    +  protein_bind   attB: attB site for the φC31 integrase (Groth et al., 2000) phage φC31 integrase
   7285..11404   +  gene           mini-white: white; This modified version of the white gene lacks part of the first intron.
  11409..11564   +  CDS            YPB1_ECOLX (fragment): Protein predicted: Swiss-Prot protein existence level 4. From Escherichia coli.
  11646..11667   -  misc_feature   MCS (fragment): pUC18/19 multiple cloning site
  11666..11760   +  protein_bind   5X UAS: five tandem copies of the "ScaI site" 17-mer CGGAGTACTGTCCTCCG, an upstream activating sequence (UAS) that efficiently binds yeast Gal4 (Webster et al., 1988; Pfeiffer et al., 2010) GAL4
  11791..12029   +  promoter       hsp70 promoter: Drosophila melanogaster hsp70Bb promoter
  12044..12110   +  intron         Mhc intron: modified Drosophila myosin heavy chain intron 16 (Pfeiffer et al., 2010)
  12130..12148   +  promoter       T3 promoter: promoter for bacteriophage T3 RNA polymerase
  12194..12910   +  CDS            mCerulean: mCerulean is a basic (constitutively fluorescent) cyan fluorescent protein published in 2005, derived from Aequorea victoria. It is reported to be a very rapidly-maturing monomer.
