[The description below was written by a language model from this plasmid's Addgene catalogue record and pLannotate feature annotations shown in this document.]
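Description:
UAS-Ceru-10unit is a Drosophila melanogaster transgenesis and expression plasmid built on the pJFRC-MUH backbone, carrying a synthetic 10-unit intMEMOIR recording array. It is maintained in E. coli as a high-copy plasmid through a ColE1/pUC-type origin and selected with ampicillin via the β-lactamase gene. For fly work, the backbone supplies a φC31 attB site, which allows integrase-mediated insertion into a genomic attP landing site. It also carries the mini-white eye-colour marker for identifying transformants.

The expression cassette follows the usual pJFRC layout. Tandem Gal4-binding UAS repeats (annotated as 5X UAS) sit upstream of the hsp70Bb basal promoter and a modified myosin heavy chain intron, so transcription depends on Gal4 supplied by a driver line. This unit drives the cyan fluorescent protein mCerulean. On the circular map, the roughly 6.5 kb between the mCerulean coding sequence and the bGH polyadenylation signal carries no annotated features. This stretch presumably contains the synthetic recording array, although the feature table does not delineate its units or any recombinase sites within it. The SV40 small t intron, T-antigen fragments and SV40 poly(A) signal after the bGH signal are the standard SV40 3′ terminator region of the backbone. Two short T3 promoter sequences, one just upstream of mCerulean and one downstream of the bGH signal, are also annotated, but the record does not state their role.

According to the record, the construct serves as a heritable, image-readable recording array for the intMEMOIR system. The associated publication describes this as a synthetic digital recording system for imaging cell lineage. Further details of how array states are written or read out are not given in the record.
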