Addgene plasmid #158389: UAS-Ceru-10unit
Purpose: 10-unit intMEMOIR recording array for Drosophila melanogaster
Depositing lab: Michael Elowitz. Depositing organization: California Institute of Technology. Publication: Imaging cell lineage with a synthetic digital recording system. Chow KK, Budde MW, Granados AA, Cabrera M, Yoon S, Cho S, Huang TH, Koulena N, Frieda KL, Cai L, Lois C, Elowitz MB. Science. 2021 Apr 9;372(6538). pii: 372/6538/eabb3099. doi: 10.1126/science.abb3099. PubMed 33833095.
Backbone
  Vector backbone: pJFRC-MUH
  Backbone size w/o insert (bp): 7773
  Vector type: Insect Expression
Growth in bacteria
  Bacterial resistance: Ampicillin, 100 μg/mL
  Growth temperature: 37°C
  Growth strain: DH5alpha
  Copy number: High Copy
Gene/Insert
  Gene/Insert name: 10unit recording array
  Species: Synthetic
Terms and licenses: Academic/Nonprofit Terms; Industry Terms: Not Available to Industry
How to cite: UAS-Ceru-10unit was a gift from Michael Elowitz (Addgene plasmid # 158389 ; http://n2t.net/addgene:158389 ; RRID:Addgene_158389)
